Addgene plasmid #59896: pMZ374
Purpose: Combination adh1:cas9/rrk1:sgRNA for CRISPR genome editing in fission yeast: Empty sgRNA target (CspCI placeholder) (see comments).
Depositing lab: Mikel Zaratiegui. Depositing organization: Rutgers, The State University of New Jersey. Publication: Implementation of the CRISPR-Cas9 system in fission yeast. Jacobs JZ, Ciccaglione KM, Tournier V, Zaratiegui M. Nat Commun. 2014 Oct 29;5:5344. doi: 10.1038/ncomms6344. PubMed 25352017.
Backbone
  Vector backbone: pMZ283
  Backbone size w/o insert (bp): 6215
  Total vector size (bp): 10640
  Vector type: Yeast Expression, CRISPR
  Selectable markers: ura4
Growth in bacteria
  Bacterial resistance: Ampicillin, 100 μg/mL
  Growth temperature: 37°C
  Growth strain: DH5alpha
  Copy number: Unknown
Gene/Insert 1
  Gene/Insert name: Cas9
  Mutation: Silent muation of the CspCI site
  Promoter: adh1
  Cloning method: Gibson Cloning
  Sequencing primers: 5′ GTCAGCCCGAGTGACAGG; 3′ TGGAGAAAGGGAAGTCTAAAAA
Gene/Insert 2
  Gene/Insert name: rrk1:sgRNA
  Promoter: rrk1
  Cloning method: Gibson Cloning
  Sequencing primers: 5′ M13F; 3′ M13R
Terms and licenses: Academic/Nonprofit Terms; Industry Terms: Not Available to Industry
Depositor comments: Please note that some batches of CspCI from New England Biolabs may cut inefficiently and alters the mobility of the DNA, possibly because it remains bound to the target. The two batches that are known to work are 0041303 and 0051407. This may be due to the particular target sequence present in pMZ283 and pMZ374.
How to cite: pMZ374 was a gift from Mikel Zaratiegui (Addgene plasmid # 59896 ; http://n2t.net/addgene:59896 ; RRID:Addgene_59896)
