[The description below was written by a language model from this plasmid's Addgene catalogue record and pLannotate feature annotations shown in this document.]
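Description:
pMZ374 is an all-in-one CRISPR-Cas9 shuttle plasmid for genome editing in the fission yeast Schizosaccharomyces pombe, built on the pMZ283 sgRNA backbone by Gibson assembly. In E. coli it replicates from a high-copy ColE1/pUC-type origin and is selected with ampicillin through the bla gene. In S. pombe it is maintained episomally by the ars1 autonomously replicating sequence and selected by complementation of uracil auxotrophy with the ura4 marker. Remnants of pUC-derived lac promoter, lacZα and polylinker sequence flank the sgRNA cassette. The short hits annotated as rop, bom, hus5 and M13 gene VI are fragments and probably not functional parts. The catalogue gives a total size of 10,640 bp, whereas the sequenced record used for annotation is 11,386 nt; the record does not explain this difference.

The plasmid carries two expression units. Streptococcus pyogenes Cas9 is driven by the S. pombe adh1 promoter and followed by the S. cerevisiae CYC1 terminator. Its coding sequence contains a silent mutation that removes an internal CspCI site. The guide RNA is expressed from the rrk1 promoter and leader, taken from the gene for the RNA component of RNase P, and a hammerhead ribozyme lies downstream. This ribozyme presumably cleaves the transcript to define the 3′ end of the mature sgRNA. The targeting position is empty and holds a CspCI placeholder. Removing the Cas9 site presumably lets this enzyme be used to open the vector there and insert a chosen target sequence. The depositor notes that CspCI digestion of this target can be inefficient and can alter DNA mobility, depending on the enzyme batch. Once a guide is cloned, a single transformation delivers both nuclease and sgRNA.
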