Features (pLannotate 1.2.2; 24 found; start..end, strand, type, name):
      1..742     +  promoter       adh1 promoter: promoter for the Schizosaccharomyces pombe adh1 gene encoding alcohol dehydrogenase
    744..762     -  misc_feature   MCS (fragment): pUC18/19 multiple cloning site
    763..4866    +  CDS            cas9: CAS9_STRP1 - Also known as csn1 From Streptococcus pyogenes serotype M1.
   4915..5162    +  terminator     CYC1 terminator: S. cerevisiae CYC1; transcription terminator for CYC1
   5236..5271    +  CDS            rop (fragment): Rop protein, which maintains plasmids at low copy number; rop
   5373..5422    +  misc_feature   bom (fragment): basis of mobility region from pBR322
   5432..5497    -  CDS            hus5 (fragment): UBC9_SCHPO - Also known as ubc9. Experimental evidence at protein level: Swiss-Prot protein existence level 1. Catalyzes the covalent attachment of ubiquitin-like protein SUMO/Smt3 to other proteins. Required for efficient recovery from DNA damage or S-phase arrest and normal mitosis. This may be as part of a checkpoint independent recovery process. From Schizosaccharomyces pombe (strain 972 / ATCC 24843) (Fission yeast).
   5551..5616    -  CDS            hus5 (fragment): UBC9_SCHPO - Also known as ubc9. Experimental evidence at protein level: Swiss-Prot protein existence level 1. Catalyzes the covalent attachment of ubiquitin-like protein SUMO/Smt3 to other proteins. Required for efficient recovery from DNA damage or S-phase arrest and normal mitosis. This may be as part of a checkpoint independent recovery process. From Schizosaccharomyces pombe (strain 972 / ATCC 24843) (Fission yeast).
   5777..6558    +  rep_origin     ars1: Schizosaccharomyces pombe autonomously replicating sequence ars1
   7168..7962    +  CDS            S. pombe ura4: orotidine 5'-phosphate decarboxylase, required for uracil biosynthesis; Schizosaccharomyces pombe ura4
   8409..8460    +  misc_feature   bom (fragment): basis of mobility region from pBR322
   8466..8620    -  CDS            lacZα (fragment): LacZα fragment of β-galactosidase; lacZ fragment
   8623..8660    -  misc_feature   MCS (fragment): pUC18/19 multiple cloning site
   8669..8720    -  misc_RNA       sTRSV HHRz: hammerhead ribozyme from the tobacco ringspot virus satellite RNA (Khvorova et al., 2003)
   8804..8838    -  CDS            M13 gene VI (fragment): pVI; VI; minor coat protein
   8839..9195    -  promoter       rrk1 promoter/leader: promoter and leader RNA for the Schizosaccharomyces pombe rrk1 gene encoding the K-RNA component of RNase P (Jacobs et al., 2014)
   9205..9223    -  misc_feature   MCS (fragment): pUC18/19 multiple cloning site
   9254..9276    -  protein_bind   lac operator (fragment): The lac repressor binds to the lac operator to inhibit transcription in E. coli. This inhibition can be relieved by adding lactose or isopropyl-β-D-thiogalactopyranoside (IPTG). lac repressor encoded by lacI
   9280..9310    -  promoter       lac promoter: promoter for the E. coli lac operon
   9325..9346    -  protein_bind   CAP binding site: CAP binding activates transcription in the presence of cAMP. E. coli catabolite activator protein
   9359..9451    -  CDS            lacI (fragment): lac repressor; lacI; The lac repressor binds to the lac operator to inhibit transcription in E. coli. This inhibition can be relieved by adding lactose or isopropyl-β-D-thiogalactopyranoside (IPTG).
   9634..10222   -  rep_origin     ori: high-copy-number ColE1/pMB1/pBR322/pUC origin of replication
  10393..11253   -  CDS            AmpR: β-lactamase; bla; confers resistance to ampicillin, carbenicillin, and related antibiotics
  11254..11358   -  promoter       AmpR promoter: bla
>Addgene plasmid #59896 | pMZ374 | addgene full sequence | sequence record 313658 | Addgene NGS Result
GCCCTACAACAACTAAGAAAATGGCTATCATGCGGAAGCTGGTGAGAAGAACAGCATCGGGACAAGGGAA
GGAAGAACAAAGACAAAGAAAACAAAAGAAAGCAATTGAAAACAAAACAAAACAATTTTCATTCCTTCTC
TTATCATTCCTTTTCTTTTCTTTTCTCTCATTCAACGCACTCCATCGTATCCGTATTCCTCTTATTTTTT
CTCTTTCTCTATATCCATTTCTTTCTCTCTAGGTGTGTCCTCTCTCTCTCTTCAATTTCTCTACTCCGCA
TTCCAACGCATCCTTCCCCCAACCTCCCATTTCCTCCTTACGGCCCGATAGCGATCGTCTTTCCCTCGCT
ATCACTCGCTACCGGCCCCTCCTCTGCACCGTAACCTCCTACGTATTTACCATATCATAAAGTTTTTTCC
GACGCTTATCGCTGACCCCCTGTCGCCCTCCTATTGGCTTCCGGATTATCTTCTTGTCCATAAGGTGATC
CATGCTTCCTGAAGATTCCCGAAATGTGTCCACTTTGGCGGGGAATCATTCCATCCACTTCTTTCTCTCT
CGCTTTCCTCATTCGGCGCTCCCCTTCCGCGTCTCATTGGTCTTCCGCTCCGTTTTTGCTTTGCCGATGT
TACTTGGGGAGAGGTGCGATAATCCTTTCGCAAAAACTCGGTTTGACGCCTCCCATGGTATAAATAGTGG
GTGGTGGACAGGTGCCTTCGCTTTTCTTTAAGCAAGAGAATTGCTGCAGGTCGACTCTAGAGATGGACAA
GAAGTACTCCATTGGGCTCGATATCGGCACAAACAGCGTCGGTTGGGCCGTCATTACGGACGAGTACAAG
GTGCCGAGCAAAAAATTCAAAGTTCTGGGCAATACCGATCGCCACAGCATAAAGAAGAACCTCATTGGCG
CCCTCCTGTTCGACTCCGGGGAGACGGCCGAAGCCACGCGGCTCAAAAGAACAGCACGGCGCAGATATAC
CCGCAGAAAGAATCGGATCTGCTACCTGCAGGAGATCTTTAGTAATGAGATGGCTAAGGTGGATGACTCT
TTCTTCCATAGGCTGGAGGAGTCCTTTTTGGTGGAGGAGGATAAAAAGCACGAGCGCCACCCAATCTTTG
GCAATATCGTGGACGAGGTGGCGTACCATGAAAAGTACCCAACCATATATCATCTGAGGAAGAAGCTTGT
AGACAGTACTGATAAGGCTGACTTGCGGTTGATCTATCTCGCGCTGGCGCATATGATCAAATTTCGGGGA
CACTTCCTCATCGAGGGGGACCTGAACCCAGACAACAGCGATGTCGACAAACTCTTTATCCAACTGGTTC
AGACTTACAATCAGCTTTTCGAAGAGAACCCGATCAACGCATCCGGAGTTGACGCCAAAGCAATCCTGAG
CGCTAGGCTGTCCAAATCCCGGCGGCTCGAAAACCTCATCGCACAGCTCCCTGGGGAGAAGAAGAACGGC
CTGTTTGGTAATCTTATCGCCCTGTCACTCGGGCTGACCCCCAACTTTAAATCTAACTTCGACCTGGCCG
AAGATGCCAAGCTTCAACTGAGCAAAGACACCTACGATGATGATCTCGACAATCTGCTGGCCCAGATCGG
CGACCAGTACGCAGACCTTTTTTTGGCGGCAAAGAACCTGTCAGACGCCATTCTGCTGAGTGATATTCTG
CGAGTGAACACGGAGATCACCAAAGCTCCGCTGAGCGCTAGTATGATCAAGCGCTATGATGAGCACCACC
AAGACTTGACTTTGCTGAAGGCCCTTGTCAGACAGCAACTGCCTGAGAAGTACAAGGAAATTTTCTTCGA
TCAGTCTAAAAATGGCTACGCCGGATACATTGACGGCGGAGCAAGCCAGGAGGAATTTTACAAATTTATT
AAGCCCATCTTGGAAAAAATGGACGGCACCGAGGAGCTGCTGGTAAAGCTTAACAGAGAAGATCTGTTGC
GCAAACAGCGCACTTTCGACAATGGAAGCATCCCCCACCAGATTCACCTGGGCGAACTGCACGCTATCCT
CAGGCGGCAAGAGGATTTCTACCCCTTTTTGAAAGATAACAGGGAAAAGATTGAGAAAATCCTCACATTT
CGGATACCCTACTATGTAGGCCCCCTCGCCCGGGGAAATTCCAGATTCGCGTGGATGACTCGCAAATCAG
AAGAGACCATCACTCCCTGGAACTTCGAGGAAGTCGTGGATAAGGGGGCCTCTGCCCAGTCCTTCATCGA
AAGGATGACTAACTTTGATAAAAATCTGCCTAACGAAAAGGTGCTTCCTAAACACTCTCTGCTGTACGAG
TACTTCACAGTTTATAACGAGCTCACCAAGGTCAAATACGTCACAGAAGGGATGAGAAAGCCAGCATTCC
TGTCTGGAGAGCAGAAGAAAGCTATCGTGGACCTCCTCTTCAAGACGAACCGGAAAGTTACCGTGAAACA
GCTCAAAGAAGACTATTTCAAAAAGATTGAATGTTTCGACTCTGTTGAAATCAGCGGAGTGGAGGATCGC
TTCAACGCATCCCTGGGAACGTATCACGATCTCCTGAAAATCATTAAAGACAAGGACTTCCTGGACAATG
AGGAGAACGAGGACATTCTTGAGGACATTGTCCTCACCCTTACGTTGTTTGAAGATAGGGAGATGATTGA
AGAACGCTTGAAAACTTACGCTCATCTCTTCGACGACAAAGTCATGAAACAGCTCAAGAGGCGCCGATAT
ACAGGATGGGGGCGGCTGTCAAGAAAACTGATCAATGGGATCCGAGATAAGCAGTCTGGAAAGACAATCC
TGGATTTTCTTAAGTCCGATGGATTTGCCAACCGGAACTTCATGCAGTTGATCCATGATGACTCTCTCAC
CTTTAAGGAGGACATCCAGAAAGCACAAGTTTCTGGCCAGGGGGACAGTCTTCACGAGCACATCGCTAAT
CTTGCAGGTAGCCCAGCTATCAAAAAGGGAATACTGCAGACCGTTAAGGTCGTGGATGAACTCGTCAAAG
TAATGGGAAGGCATAAGCCCGAGAATATCGTTATCGAGATGGCCCGAGAGAACCAAACTACCCAGAAGGG
ACAGAAGAACAGTAGGGAAAGGATGAAGAGGATTGAAGAGGGTATAAAAGAACTGGGGTCCCAAATCCTT
AAGGAACACCCAGTTGAAAACACCCAGCTTCAGAATGAGAAGCTCTACCTGTACTACCTGCAGAACGGCA
GGGACATGTACGTGGATCAGGAACTGGACATCAATCGGCTCTCCGACTACGACGTGGATCATATCGTGCC
CCAGTCTTTTCTCAAAGATGATTCTATTGATAATAAAGTGTTGACAAGATCCGATAAAAATAGAGGGAAG
AGTGATAACGTCCCCTCAGAAGAAGTTGTCAAGAAAATGAAAAATTATTGGCGGCAGCTGCTGAACGCCA
AACTGATCACACAACGGAAGTTCGATAATCTGACTAAGGCTGAACGAGGTGGCCTGTCTGAGTTGGATAA
AGCCGGCTTCATCAAAAGGCAGCTTGTTGAGACACGCCAGATCACCAAGCACGTGGCCCAAATTCTCGAT
TCACGCATGAACACCAAGTACGATGAAAATGACAAACTGATTCGAGAGGTGAAAGTTATTACTCTGAAGT
CTAAGCTGGTCTCAGATTTCAGAAAGGACTTTCAGTTTTATAAGGTGAGAGAGATCAACAATTACCACCA
TGCGCATGATGCCTACCTGAATGCAGTGGTAGGCACTGCACTTATCAAAAAATATCCCAAGCTTGAATCT
GAATTTGTTTACGGAGACTATAAAGTGTACGATGTTAGGAAAATGATCGCAAAGTCTGAGCAGGAAATAG
GCAAGGCCACCGCTAAGTACTTCTTTTACAGCAATATTATGAATTTTTTCAAGACCGAGATTACACTGGC
CAATGGAGAGATTCGGAAGCGACCACTTATCGAAACAAACGGAGAAACAGGAGAAATCGTGTGGGACAAG
GGTAGGGATTTCGCGACAGTCCGGAAGGTCCTGTCCATGCCGCAGGTGAACATCGTTAAAAAGACCGAAG
TACAGACCGGAGGCTTCTCCAAGGAAAGTATCCTCCCGAAAAGGAACAGCGACAAGCTGATCGCACGCAA
AAAAGATTGGGACCCCAAGAAATACGGCGGATTCGATTCTCCTACAGTCGCTTACAGTGTACTGGTTGTG
GCCAAAGTGGAGAAAGGGAAGTCTAAAAAACTCAAAAGCGTCAAGGAACTGCTGGGCATCACAATCATGG
AGCGATCAAGCTTCGAAAAAAACCCCATCGACTTTCTCGAGGCGAAAGGATATAAAGAGGTCAAAAAAGA
CCTCATCATTAAGCTTCCCAAGTACTCTCTCTTTGAGCTTGAAAACGGCCGGAAACGAATGCTCGCTAGT
GCGGGCGAGCTGCAGAAAGGTAACGAGCTGGCACTGCCCTCTAAATACGTTAATTTCTTGTATCTGGCCA
GCCACTATGAAAAGCTCAAAGGGTCTCCCGAAGATAATGAGCAGAAGCAGCTGTTCGTGGAACAACACAA
ACACTACCTTGATGAGATCATCGAGCAAATAAGCGAATTCTCCAAAAGAGTGATCCTCGCCGACGCTAAC
CTCGATAAGGTGCTTTCTGCTTACAATAAGCACAGGGATAAGCCCATCAGGGAGCAGGCAGAAAACATTA
TCCACTTGTTTACTCTGACCAACTTGGGCGCGCCTGCAGCCTTCAAGTACTTCGACACCACCATAGACAG
AAAGCGGTACACCTCTACAAAGGAGGTCCTGGACGCCACACTGATTCATCAGTCAATTACGGGGCTCTAT
GAAACAAGAATCGACCTCTCTCAGCTCGGTGGAGACAGCAGGGCTGACCCCAAGAAGAAGAGGAAGGTGT
GATCTCTTCTCGAGTCATGTAATTAGTTATGTCACGCTTACATTCACGCCCTCCCCCCACATCCGCTCTA
ACCGAAAAGGAAGGAGTTAGACAACCTGAAGTCTAGGTCCCTATTTATTTTTTTATAGTTATGTTAGTAT
TAAGAACGTTATTTATATTTCAAATTTTTCTTTTTTTTCTGTACAGACGCGTGTACGCATGTAACATTAT
ACTGAAAACCTTGCTTGAGAAGGTTTTGGGACGCTCGAAGGCTTTAATTTGCGATCCCCGTCTAAGAAAC
CATTATTATCATGACATTAACCTATAAAAATAGGCGTATCACGAGGCCCTTTCGTCTCGCGCGTTTCGGT
GATGACGGTGAAAACCTCTGACACATGCAGCTCCCGGAGACGGTCACAGCTTGTCTGTAAGCGGATGCCG
GGAGCAGACAAGCCCGTCAGGGCGCGTCAGCGGGTGTTGGCGGGTGTCGGGGCTGGCTTAACTATGCGGC
ATCAGAGCAGATTGTACTGAGAGTGCACCATACCATCGATGGCCAACCTTCCAATTCATTAAATCGAGTC
CTCCATCAGATGATTTACAAGGTTTTGCATAGAATCCCTAAGTAAGAGAAGTTGTTAGTGATTTCTTCAA
GTTTACTAAAATTTACATACAAATGGATGATCTCTTCTCCATTGTTTCCTTTCTTCTTGCAAACGCGTTT
TACAAAGAGATGACATGCTATTTTCTGATTATTTTTTTCTATAGTTTTCTATTTTGTACGTCCTTGGGAG
TCCGAAATGTAAAATCGGGGTATGGTTAGTAGCGGCAGCGTTCATTATGGTATATAAAAGATAAAAAGTA
GGGGCAAGCGAGACAGAATGGGATACAAGGGCATCGTCTATAATTATAGCTAAAAATTGTATTTTAATTT
GTATTTTTTGTAATTTTATTTCTCATTGTTTTACTTAAAATGAATGCGAATTAGAGAAAACTTCAACGAA
ATGTCAAAATAAGCTCAGCAAAATATACAATTTTAGGGAAAGCGATCAGCAACTTATTCTCCGTTGTAGA
TTCTTTTTCTTCATAAATTCCAACAATGTAACTGCCAATTGATTTTTCTCTAGATGCTAATAAATTGAAA
CTAATGAATATAATAACACAGGTTTTGATAAATTGTAAACTCTTACTCAAAAAAAGAATGTTAAAACTAA
TTTAACCTTTTTATAAAGGCTCATGGCGTTAAAGAGGATAGTAAAAATTCTACAATTTTTTAATTTAATG
TCACAATTGTCTTGCGAATATAATTCTATTAATTTTCGCTAACTGCTGTTTTAGTACTATTACTTTCAAT
ATGCCTTATATGCAACTTTAATTCATGAAGAATGCAATATTTTTGCAATCTTTCTTGTACTGAGCGCTTT
TTATCATTTAGTACTCATTATTTAATTTTTCAGTAAAGGGCAATAAATAAATTTGTAGAAGATGCAATGT
AATCTCCTCTATCCTTTTGCTCATATGTTTATGAGTATACCTAGTCTAGAAAGGCTTGTATTTAAAATAT
TATTCAATAAAAATTCACAATTTTTACGACATGTGCTACCATTCACTTAACTTCCTGATTATAAAATTGG
TTCGTTTATACTAATTACTTAAGTACCTTTAACTAAACAAAATGCCTATATATATATTAATTTACAATGA
GTGTCAGATAAGTCACTATGTCCGAGTGGTTAAGGAGTTAGACTCGCCATCGATGAGCTTAGCTACAAAT
CCCACTGGCTATATGTATGCATTTGTGTTAAAAAAGTTTGTATAGATTATTTAATCTACTCAGCATTCTT
TCTCTAAATAGGAATTTGTTACTTAATGGAGAAAAAAATGTTTCGATTTACCTAGTGTATTTGTTTGTAT
ACTCACGTTTAATTTCAAACATCCATTCTATCTTGTGTAATTTTTGGCATGGTGAAAAAGATAATCAGCC
TTATAATCTTTACAAAAGTAAGAAATTCTGTAAATAAGCCTTAATGCCCTTGCTTTAAATTAAAATGGTT
CTTTTTCATGATAATGTTTGCACTTTGTGAATATATTTTAGATAGTTCTGTGAGGTATAATTAAGATGTT
TTAGAGACTTATACAATTTTGTCTTTATAAATTCTTAATTGATTTTACCATCCCAGTTTAACTATGCTTC
GTCGGCATCTCTGCACATGTCGTGTTTTCTTACCGTATTGTCCTACCAAGAACCTCTTTTTTGCTTGGAT
CGAAATTAAAGGTTTAAAAGCAAAGTTATGGATGCTAGAGTATTTCAAAGCTATTCAGCTAGAGCTGAGG
GGATGAAAAATCCCATTGCCAAGGAATTGTTGGCTTTGATGGAAGAAAAGCAAAGCAACTTGTCAGTCGC
GGTCGATTTGACGAAGAAATCCGAAATCTTAGAATTGGTAGATAAAATTGGACCCTATGTCTGTGTTATC
AAGACACATATTGACGTTGTCGAGGATTTCGACCAGGATATGGTAGAAAAACTGGTGGCCTTAGGTAAAA
AGCATCGTTTTCTTATCTTTGAGGATCGCAAATTCGCAGACATTGGAAATACCGTCAAGCTACAATATGC
ATCTGGTGTGTACAAAATTGCTTCTTGGGCTCATATCACAAATTGCCATACAGTGCCAGGCGAGGGTATT
ATACAAGGCCTCAAAGAAGTTGGTTTACCTTTGGGACGTGGTCTCTTGCTTTTGGCTGAAATGTCTTCCA
AAGGCTCTTTGGCTACTGGTTCCTACACAGAGAAAACCTTAGAATGGTTTGAGAAGCATACCGATTTTTG
CTTTGGCTTTATAGCTGGTCGTCGATTTCCTAACCTTCAAAGCGACTACATAACTATGTCCCCTGGTATC
GGCTTGGATGTTAAAGGAGACGGGCTGGGACAGCAATATCGTACTCCTGAAGAAGTGATTGTAAACTGCG
GTAGCGATATCATCATTGTTGGTCGTGGAGTCTATGGAGCTGGTCGTAATCCTGTTGTCGAAGCCAAGAG
ATATAGAGAAGCTGGTTGGAAGGCATATCAGCAAAGACTTTCTCAGCATTAAAAAAAGACTAATGTAAAA
TTTTTTTGGTTGGTTATTGAAAAAGTCGATGCCTTGTTTGCGTTTGTTTTCCTAGGCGTTTTATGTCAGA
AGGCATTTAGAATTAGTATACAAGTACTCTTTGGTAAAATTTTATGTAGCGACTAAAATATTAACTATTA
TAGATAAACACCTTGGGAATAAAAAGTAATTTGCTATAGTAATTTATTAAACATGCTCCTACAACATTAC
CACAATCTTTTCTCTTGGATTGACATTGAATAAGAAAAGAGTGAATTTTTTTAGACTTGTAATGATAACT
ATGTACAAAGCCAATGAAAGATGTATGTAGATGAATGTAAAATACCATGTAGACAAACAAGATAAAACTT
GGTTATAAACATTGGTGTTGGAACAGAATAAATTAGATGTCAAAAAGTTTCGTCAATATCACAAGCTCAT
CGCGATGGTATGCGGTGTGAAATACCGCACAGATGCGTAAGGAGAAAATACCGCATCAGGCGCCATTCGC
CATTCAGGCTGCGCAACTGTTGGGAAGGGCGATCGGTGCGGGCCTCTTCGCTATTACGCCAGCTGGCGAA
AGGGGGATGTGCTGCAAGGCGATTAAGTTGGGTAACGCCAGGGTTTTCCCAGTCACGACGTTGTAAAACG
ACGGCCAGTGCCAAGCTTGCATGCCTGCAGGTCGACTCTAGAGGATCCCCACGGTACCCCTGTTTCGTCC
TCACGGACTCATCAGACCGGAAAGCACATCCGGTGACAGGGCACCACCGACTCGGTGCCACTCACTTTTT
TCAAGTTGATAACGGACTAGCCTTATTTTAACTTGCTATTTCTAGCTCTAAAACAGAGAGATAACCCACA
AGAATTGAGTTAAGCCCATTCTTCGGTACAGGTTATGTTTTTTGGCAACAGCAACTATTCAAATCAACTG
AAAGTTTTTTAGAATTCAACAACTTCCAATACTCAAGTGTCCAAGCTAGCAAACTGTTTAATAATCGTGA
CCCAACATTCCTTTCATGCGCACCCTCAGCGTCACATAAATCAACACTTTACAACACCTATTCAAAGCTT
CTATATGCCTTCGTCATTTAAATGTCTAACATTTCAAAAAAGTGTTTGCTAATGGTAAATTCTTGAGTTT
TCTTGGAAGCACATATATAACGAGTGTGACTGTTCTACGCTCCTTGCTGACTAGTCATCAGTCTACGCAT
GCCAACTACCACCAACATAAGCAAAAGGTACCCGGGGTACCGAGCTCGAATTCGTAATCATGTCATAGCT
GTTTCCTGTGTGAAATTGTTATCCGCTCACAATTCCACACAACATACGAGCCGGAAGCATAAAGTGTAAA
GCCTGGGGTGCCTAATGAGTGAGCTAACTCACATTAATTGCGTTGCGCTCACTGCCCGCTTTCCAGTCGG
GAAACCTGTCGTGCCAGCTGCATTAATGAATCGGCCAACGCGCGGGGAGAGGCGGTTTGCGTATTGGGCG
CTCTTCCGCTTCCTCGCTCACTGACTCGCTGCGCTCGGTCGTTCGGCTGCGGCGAGCGGTATCAGCTCAC
TCAAAGGCGGTAATACGGTTATCCACAGAATCAGGGGATAACGCAGGAAAGAACATGTGAGCAAAAGGCC
AGCAAAAGGCCAGGAACCGTAAAAAGGCCGCGTTGCTGGCGTTTTTCCATAGGCTCCGCCCCCCTGACGA
GCATCACAAAAATCGACGCTCAAGTCAGAGGTGGCGAAACCCGACAGGACTATAAAGATACCAGGCGTTT
CCCCCTGGAAGCTCCCTCGTGCGCTCTCCTGTTCCGACCCTGCCGCTTACCGGATACCTGTCCGCCTTTC
TCCCTTCGGGAAGCGTGGCGCTTTCTCATAGCTCACGCTGTAGGTATCTCAGTTCGGTGTAGGTCGTTCG
CTCCAAGCTGGGCTGTGTGCACGAACCCCCCGTTCAGCCCGACCGCTGCGCCTTATCCGGTAACTATCGT
CTTGAGTCCAACCCGGTAAGACACGACTTATCGCCACTGGCAGCAGCCACTGGTAACAGGATTAGCAGAG
CGAGGTATGTAGGCGGTGCTACAGAGTTCTTGAAGTGGTGGCCTAACTACGGCTACACTAGAAGAACAGT
ATTTGGTATCTGCGCTCTGCTGAAGCCAGTTACCTTCGGAAAAAGAGTTGGTAGCTCTTGATCCGGCAAA
CAAACCACCGCTGGTAGCGGTGGTTTTTTTGTTTGCAAGCAGCAGATTACGCGCAGAAAAAAAGGATCTC
AAGAAGATCCTTTGATCTTTTCTACGGGGTCTGACGCTCAGTGGAACGAAAACTCACGTTAAGGGATTTT
GGTCATGAGATTATCAAAAAGGATCTTCACCTAGATCCTTTTAAATTAAAAATGAAGTTTTAAATCAATC
TAAAGTATATATGAGTAAACTTGGTCTGACAGTTACCAATGCTTAATCAGTGAGGCACCTATCTCAGCGA
TCTGTCTATTTCGTTCATCCATAGTTGCCTGACTCCCCGTCGTGTAGATAACTACGATACGGGAGGGCTT
ACCATCTGGCCCCAGTGCTGCAATGATACCGCGAGACCCACGCTCACCGGCTCCAGATTTATCAGCAATA
AACCAGCCAGCCGGAAGGGCCGAGCGCAGAAGTGGTCCTGCAACTTTATCCGCCTCCATCCAGTCTATTA
ATTGTTGCCGGGAAGCTAGAGTAAGTAGTTCGCCAGTTAATAGTTTGCGCAACGTTGTTGCCATTGCTAC
AGGCATCGTGGTGTCACGCTCGTCGTTTGGTATGGCTTCATTCAGCTCCGGTTCCCAACGATCAAGGCGA
GTTACATGATCCCCCATGTTGTGCAAAAAAGCGGTTAGCTCCTTCGGTCCTCCGATCGTTGTCAGAAGTA
AGTTGGCCGCAGTGTTATCACTCATGGTTATGGCAGCACTGCATAATTCTCTTACTGTCATGCCATCCGT
AAGATGCTTTTCTGTGACTGGTGAGTACTCAACCAAGTCATTCTGAGAATAGTGTATGCGGCGACCGAGT
TGCTCTTGCCCGGCGTCAATACGGGATAATACCGCGCCACATAGCAGAACTTTAAAAGTGCTCATCATTG
GAAAACGTTCTTCGGGGCGAAAACTCTCAAGGATCTTACCGCTGTTGAGATCCAGTTCGATGTAACCCAC
TCGTGCACCCAACTGATCTTCAGCATCTTTTACTTTCACCAGCGTTTCTGGGTGAGCAAAAACAGGAAGG
CAAAATGCCGCAAAAAAGGGAATAAGGGCGACACGGAAATGTTGAATACTCATACTCTTCCTTTTTCAAT
ATTATTGAAGCATTTATCAGGGTTATTGTCTCATGAGCGGATACATATTTGAATGTATTTAGAAAAATAA
ACAAATAGGGGTTCCGCGCACATTTCCCCGAAAAGTGCCACCTGAC
