>Addgene plasmid #59896 | pMZ374 | addgene partial sequence | sequence record 96342 | hdCas9-R2 5'-CCGGCTTTATCCAACTCAGAC-3'
ATCGAACTTCCGTTGTGTGATCAGTTTGGCGTTCAGCAGCTGCCGCCAATAATTTTTCATTTTCTTGACA
ACTTCTTCTGAGGGGACGTTATCACTCTTCCCTCTATTTTTATCGGATCTTGTCAACACTTTATTATCAA
TAGAATCATCTTTGAGAAAAGACTGGGGCACGATATGATCCACGTCGTAGTCGGAGAGCCGATTGATGTC
CAGTTCCTGATCCACGTACATGTCCCTGCCGTTCTGCAGGTAGTACAGGTAGAGCTTCTCATTCTGAAGC
TGGGTGTTTTCAACTGGGTGTTCCTTAAGGATTTGGGACCCCAGTTCTTTTATACCCTCTTCAATCCTCT
TCATCCTTTCCCTACTGTTCTTCTGTCCCTTCTGGGTAGTTTGGTTCTCTCGGGCCATCTCGATAACGAT
ATTCTCGGGCTTATGCCTTCCCATTACTTTGACGAGTTCATCCACGACCTTAACGGTCTGCAGTATTCCC
TTTTTGATAGCTGGGCTACCTGCAAGATTAGCGATGTGCTCGTGAAGACTGTCCCCCTGGCCAGAAACTT
GTGCTTTCTGGATGTCCTCCTTAAAGGTGAGAGAGTCATCATGGATCAACTGCATGAAGTTCCGGTTGGC
AAATCCATCGGACTTAAGAAAATCCAGGATTGTCTTTCCAGACTGCTTATCTCGGATCCCATTGATCAGT
TTTCTTGACAGCCG
