>Addgene plasmid #59896 | pMZ374 | addgene partial sequence | sequence record 96344 | CYC1 5'-GCGTGAATGTAAGCGTGAC-3'
CCTTCCTCTTCTTCTTGGGGTCAGCCCTGCTGTCTCCACCGAGCTGAGAGAGGTCGATTCTTGTTTCATA
GAGCCCCGTAATTGACTGATGAATCAGTGTGGCGTCCAGGACCTCCTTTGTAGAGGTGTACCGCTTTCTG
TCTATGGTGGTGTCGAAGTACTTGAAGGCTGCAGGCGCGCCCAAGTTGGTCAGAGTAAACAAGTGGATAA
TGTTTTCTGCCTGCTCCCTGATGGGCTTATCCCTGTGCTTATTGTAAGCAGAAAGCACCTTATCGAGGTT
AGCGTCGGCGAGGATCACTCTTTTGGAGAATTCGCTTATTTGCTCGATGATCTCATCAAGGTAGTGTTTG
TGTTGTTCCACGAACAGCTGCTTCTGCTCATTATCTTCGGGAGACCCTTTGAGCTTTTCATAGTGGCTGG
CCAGATACAAGAAATTAACGTATTTAGAGGGCAGTGCCAGCTCGTTACCTTTCTGCAGCTCGCCCGCACT
AGCGAGCATTCGTTTCCGGCCGTTTTCAAGCTCAAAGAGAGAGTACTTGGGAAGCTTAATGATGAGGTCT
TTTTTGACCTCTTTATATCCTTTCGCCTCGAGAAAGTCGATGGGGTTTTTTTCGAAGCTTGATCGCTCCA
TGATTGTGATGCCCAGCAGTTCCTTGACGCTTTTGAGTTTTTTAGACTTCCCTTTCTCCACTTTGGCCAC
AACCAGTACACTGTAAGCGACTGTAGGAGAATCGAATCCGCCGTATTTCTT
