>Addgene plasmid #59896 | pMZ374 | addgene partial sequence | sequence record 96775 | Lac-promoter 5'-CACTTTATGCTTCCGGCTCG-3'
CTATGACATGATTACGAATTCGAGCTCGGTACCCCGGGTACCTTTTGCTTATGTTGGTGGTAGTTGGCAT
GCGTAGACTGATGACTAGTCAGCAAGGAGCGTAGAACAGTCACACTCGTTATATATGTGCTTCCAAGAAA
ACTCAAGAATTTACCATTAGCAAACACTTTTTTGAAATGTTAGACATTTAAATGACGAAGGCATATAGAA
GCTTTGAATAGGTGTTGTAAAGTGTTGATTTATGTGACGCTGAGGGTGCGCATGAAAGGAATGTTGGGTC
ACGATTATTAAACAGTTTGCTAGCTTGGACACTTGAGTATTGGAAGTTGTTGAATTCTAAAAAACTTTCA
GTTGATTTGAATAGTTGCTGTTGCCAAAAAACATAACCTGTACCGAAGAATGGGCTTAACTCAATTCTTG
TGGGTTATCTCTCTGTTTTAGAGCTAGAAATAGCAAGTTAAAATAAGGCTAGTCCGTTATCAACTTGAAA
AAAGTGAGTGGCACCGAGTCGGTGGTGCCCTGTCACCGGATGTGCTTTCCGGTCTGATGAGTCCGTGAGG
ACGAAACAGGGGTACCGTGGGGATCCTCTAGAGTCGACCTGCAGGCATGCAAGCTTGGCACTGGCCGTCG
TTTTACAACGTCGTGACTGGGAAAACCCTGGCGTTACCCAACTTAATCGCCTTGCAGCACATCCCCCTTT
CGCCAGCTGGCGTAATAGCGAAGAGGCCCGCACCGATCGCCCTTCCCAACAGTTGCGCAGCCTGAATGGC
GAATGGCGCCTGATGCGGTA
