>Addgene plasmid #59896 | pMZ374 | addgene partial sequence | sequence record 96776 | AmpSeq-F 5'-ctcatgagcggatacatatttgaa-3'
TAGGGGTTCCGCGCACATTTCCCCGAAAAGTGCCACCTGACGCCCTACAACAACTAAGAAAATGGCTATC
ATGCGGAAGCTGGTGAGAAGAACAGCATCGGGACAAGGGAAGGAAGAACAAAGACAAAGAAAACAAAAGA
AAGCAATTGAAAACAAAACAAAACAATTTTCATTCCTTCTCTTATCATTCCTTTTCTTTTCTTTTCTCTC
ATTCAACGCACTCCATCGTATCCGTATTCCTCTTATTTTTTCTCTTTCTCTATATCCATTTCTTTCTCTC
TAGGTGTGTCCTCTCTCTCTCTTCAATTTCTCTACTCCGCATTCCAACGCATCCTTCCCCCAACCTCCCA
TTTCCTCCTTACGGCCCGATAGCGATCGTCTTTCCCTCGCTATCACTCGCTACCGGCCCCTCCTCTGCAC
CGTAACCTCCTACGTATTTACCATATCATAAAGTTTTTTCCGACGCTTATCGCTGACCCCCTGTCGCCCT
CCTATTGGCTTCCGGATTATCTTCTTGTCCATAAGGTGATCCATGCTTCCTGAAGATTCCCGAAATGTGT
CCACTTTGGCGGGGAATCATTCCATCCACTTCTTTCTCTCTCGCTTTCCTCATTCGGCGCTCCCCTTCCG
CGTCTCATTGGTCTTCCGCTCCGTTTTTGCTTTGCCGATGTTACTTGGGGAGAGGTGCGATAATCCTTTC
GCAAAAACTCGGTTTGACGCCTCCCATGGTATAAATAGTGGGTGGTGGACAGGTGCCTTCGCTTTTCTTT
AAGCAAGAGAATTGCTGCAGGTCGACTCTAGAGATGGACAAGAAGTACTCCATT
